>Addgene plasmid #102449 | pSG13-pBAD-TetRssrA | addgene full sequence | sequence record 198792 | Addgene NGS Result
GACGTCGGTGCCTAATGAGTGAGCTAACTTACATTAATTGCGTTGCGCTCACTGCCCGCTTTCCAGTCGG
GAAACCTGAAGACAAATGTGCATTGCTGTTCCGCTGGGCATGCACATTGATTATTTGCACGGCGTCACAC
TTTGCTATGCCATAGCATTTTTATCCATAAGATTAGCGGATCCTACCTGACGCTTTTTATCGCAACTCTC
TACTGTTTCTCCATACCGTTTTTTTGGGCTAGCGCAAGCGGGCCCAAGTTCACTTAAAAAGGAGATCAAC
AATGAAAGCAATTTTCGTACTGAAACATCTTAATCATGCCTAGGAAGTTTTCTAATGTCTAGATTAGATA
AAAGTAAAGTGATTAACAGCGCATTAGAGCTGCTTAATGAGGTCGGAATCGAAGGTTTAACAACCCGTAA
ACTCGCCCAGAAGCTAGGTGTAGAGCAGCCTACATTGTATTGGCATGTAAAAAATAAGCGGGCTTTGCTC
GACGCCTTAGCCATTGAGATGTTAGATAGGCACCATACTCACTTTTGCCCTTTAGAAGGGGAAAGCTGGC
AAGATTTTTTACGTAATAACGCTAAAAGTTTTAGATGTGCTTTACTAAGTCATCGCGATGGAGCAAAAGT
ACATTTAGGTACACGGCCTACAGAAAAACAGTATGAAACTCTCGAAAATCAATTAGCCTTTTTATGCCAA
CAAGGTTTTTCACTAGAGAATGCATTATATGCACTCAGCGCTGTGGGGCATTTTACTTTAGGTTGCGTAT
TGGAAGATCAAGAGCATCAAGTCGCTAAAGAAGAAAGGGAAACACCTACTACTGATAGTATGCCGCCATT
ATTACGACAAGCTATCGAATTATTTGATCACCAAGGTGCAGAGCCAGCCTTCTTATTCGGCCTTGAATTG
ATCATATGCGGATTAGAAAAACAACTTAAATGTGAAAGTGGGTCTGCAGCAAACGACGAAAACTACGCTT
TAGCAGCTTAATGAACTCAAAGCCCGCCGAAAGGCGGGCTTTTCTGTCCTTGAGAGTCGTATGTTGTCTT
CTAAGGATCCAAACTCGAGTAAGGATCTCCAGGCATCAAATAAAACGAAAGGCTCAGTCGAAAGACTGGG
CCTTTCGTTTTATCTGTTGTTTGTCGGTGAACGCTCTCTACTAGAGTCACACTGGCTCACCTTCGGGTGG
GCCTTTCTGCGTTTATACCTAGGGTACGGGTTTTGCTGCCCGCAAACGGGCTGTTCTGGTGTTGCTAGTT
TGTTATCAGAATCGCAGATCCGGCTTCAGCCGGTTTGCCGGCTGAAAGCGCTATTTCTTCCAGAATTGCC
ATGATTTTTTCCCCACGGGAGGCGTCACTGGCTCCCGTGTTGTCGGCAGCTTTGATTCGATAAGCAGCAT
CGCCTGTTTCAGGCTGTCTATGTGTGACTGTTGAGCTGTAACAAGTTGTCTCAGGTGTTCAATTTCATGT
TCTAGTTGCTTTGTTTTACTGGTTTCACCTGTTCTATTAGGTGTTACATGCTGTTCATCTGTTACATTGT
CGATCTGTTCATGGTGAACAGCTTTGAATGCACCAAAAACTCGTAAAAGCTCTGATGTATCTATCTTTTT
TACACCGTTTTCATCTGTGCATATGGACAGTTTTCCCTTTGATATGTAACGGTGAACAGTTGTTCTACTT
TTGTTTGTTAGTCTTGATGCTTCACTGATAGATACAAGAGCCATAAGAACCTCAGATCCTTCCGTATTTA
GCCAGTATGTTCTCTAGTGTGGTTCGTTGTTTTTGCGTGAGCCATGAGAACGAACCATTGAGATCATACT
TACTTTGCATGTCACTCAAAAATTTTGCCTCAAAACTGGTGAGCTGAATTTTTGCAGTTAAAGCATCGTG
TAGTGTTTTTCTTAGTCCGTTATGTAGGTAGGAATCTGATGTAATGGTTGTTGGTATTTTGTCACCATTC
ATTTTTATCTGGTTGTTCTCAAGTTCGGTTACGAGATCCATTTGTCTATCTAGTTCAACTTGGAAAATCA
ACGTATCAGTCGGGCGGCCTCGCTTATCAACCACCAATTTCATATTGCTGTAAGTGTTTAAATCTTTACT
TATTGGTTTCAAAACCCATTGGTTAAGCCTTTTAAACTCATGGTAGTTATTTTCAAGCATTAACATGAAC
TTAAATTCATCAAGGCTAATCTCTATATTTGCCTTGTGAGTTTTCTTTTGTGTTAGTTCTTTTAATAACC
ACTCATAAATCCTCATAGAGTATTTGTTTTCAAAAGACTTAACATGTTCCAGATTATATTTTATGAATTT
TTTTAACTGGAAAAGATAAGGCAATATCTCTTCACTAAAAACTAATTCTAATTTTTCGCTTGAGAACTTG
GCATAGTTTGTCCACTGGAAAATCTCAAAGCCTTTAACCAAAGGATTCCTGATTTCCACAGTTCTCGTCA
TCAGCTCTCTGGTTGCTTTAGCTAATACACCATAAGCATTTTCCCTACTGATGTTCATCATCTGAGCGTA
TTGGTTATAAGTGAACGATACCGTCCGTTCTTTCCTTGTAGGGTTTTCAATCGTGGGGTTGAGTAGTGCC
ACACAGCATAAAATTAGCTTGGTTTCATGCTCCGTTAAGTCATAGCGACTAATCGCTAGTTCATTTGCTT
TGAAAACAACTAATTCAGACATACATCTCAATTGGTCTAGGTGATTTTAATCACTATACCAATTGAGATG
GGCTAGTCAATGATAATTACTAGTCCTTTTCCCGGGTGATCTGGGTATCTGTAAATTCTGCTAGACCTTT
GCTGGAAAACTTGTAAATTCTGCTAGACCCTCTGTAAATTCCGCTAGACCTTTGTGTGTTTTTTTTGTTT
ATATTCAAGTGGTTATAATTTATAGAATAAAGAAAGAATAAAAAAAGATAAAAAGAATAGATCCCAGCCC
TGTGTATAACTCACTACTTTAGTCAGTTCCGCAGTATTACAAAAGGATGTCGCAAACGCTGTTTGCTCCT
CTACAAAACAGACCTTAAAACCCTAAAGGCTTAAGTAGCACCCTCGCAAGCTCGGGCAAATCGCTGAATA
TTCCTTTTGTCTCCGACCATCAGGCACCTGAGTCGCTGTCTTTTTCGTGACATTCAGTTCGCTGCGCTCA
CGGCTCTGGCAGTGAATGGGGGTAAATGGCACTACAGGCGCCTTTTATGGATTCATGCAAGGAAACTACC
CATAATACAAGAAAAGCCCGTCACGGGCTTCTCAGGGCGTTTTATGGCGGGTCTGCTATGTGGTGCTATC
TGACTTTTTGCTGTTCAGCAGTTCCTGCCCTCTGATTTTCCAGTCTGACCACTTCGGATTATCCCGTGAC
AGGTCATTCAGACTGGCTAATGCACCCAGTAAGGCAGCGGTATCATCAACAGGCTTACCCGTCTTACTGT
CCCTAGTGCTTGGATTCTCACCAATAAAAAACGCCCGGCGGCAACCGAGCGTTCTGAACAAATCCAGATG
GAGTTCTGAGGTCATTACTGGATCTATCAACAGGAGTCCAAGCGAGCTCTCGAACCCCAGAGTCCCGCTC
AGAAGAACTCGTCAAGAAGGCGATAGAAGGCGATGCGCTGCGAATCGGGAGCGGCGATACCGTAAAGCAC
GAGGAAGCGGTCAGCCCATTCGCCGCCAAGCTCTTCAGCAATATCACGGGTAGCCAACGCTATGTCCTGA
TAGCGGTCCGCCACACCCAGCCGGCCACAGTCGATGAATCCAGAAAAGCGGCCATTTTCCACCATGATAT
TCGGCAAGCAGGCATCGCCATGGGTCACGACGAGATCCTCGCCGTCGGGCATGCGCGCCTTGAGCCTGGC
GAACAGTTCGGCTGGCGCGAGCCCCTGATGCTCTTCGTCCAGATCATCCTGATCGACAAGACCGGCTTCC
ATCCGAGTACGTGCTCGCTCGATGCGATGTTTCGCTTGGTGGTCGAATGGGCAGGTAGCCGGATCAAGCG
TATGCAGCCGCCGCATTGCATCAGCCATGATGGATACTTTCTCGGCAGGAGCAAGGTGAGATGACAGGAG
ATCCTGCCCCGGCACTTCGCCCAATAGCAGCCAGTCCCTTCCCGCTTCAGTGACAACGTCGAGCACAGCT
GCGCAAGGAACGCCCGTCGTGGCCAGCCACGATAGCCGCGCTGCCTCGTCCTGCAGTTCATTCAGGGCAC
CGGACAGGTCGGTCTTGACAAAAAGAACCGGGCGCCCCTGCGCTGACAGCCGGAACACGGCGGCATCAGA
GCAGCCGATTGTCTGTTGTGCCCAGTCATAGCCGAATAGCCTCTCCACCCAAGCGGCCGGAGAACCTGCG
TGCAATCCATCTTGTTCAATCATGCGAAACGATCCTCATCCTGTCTCTTGATCAGATCATGATCCCCTGC
GCCATCAGATCCTTGGCGGCAAGAAAGCCATCCAGTTTACTTTGCAGGGCTTCCCAACCTTACCAGAGGG
CGCCCCAGCTGGCAATTCC
Features (pLannotate 1.2.2; 11 found; start..end, strand, type, name):
     15..36      -  protein_bind   CAP binding site: CAP binding activates transcription in the presence of cAMP. E. coli catabolite activator protein
    113..224     +  promoter       araBAD promoter (fragment): araBAD; promoter of the L-arabinose operon of E. coli; the araC regulatory gene is transcribed in the opposite direction (Guzman et al., 1995)
    335..955     +  CDS            tetR: TETR2_ECOLX - Experimental evidence at protein level: Swiss-Prot protein existence level 1. TetR is the repressor of the tetracycline resistance element; its N-terminal region forms a helix-turn-helix structure and binds DNA. Binding of tetracycline to TetR reduces the repressor affinity for the tetracycline resistance gene (tetA) promoter operator sites. From Escherichia coli.
    959..988     +  CDS            ssrA tag (LVA) (fragment): C-terminal peptide that mediates degradation in bacteria through the ClpXP and ClpAP proteases (McGinness et al., 2006) mutant LVA variant that confers accelerated degradation under some conditions (Andersen et al., 1998)
   1087..1158    +  terminator     rrnB T1 terminator: transcription terminator T1 from the E. coli rrnB gene
   1174..1201    +  terminator     T7Te terminator: phage T7 early transcription terminator
   1732..2682    -  CDS            Rep101: RepA protein needed for replication with the pSC101 origin; rep101
   2730..2952    -  rep_origin     pSC101 ori: low-copy replication origin that requires the Rep101 protein
   3444..3538    -  terminator     lambda t0 terminator: transcription terminator from phage lambda
   3572..4363    -  CDS            neo: KKA2_KLEPN - Also known as kan, nptII. Experimental evidence at protein level: Swiss-Prot protein existence level 1. Resistance to kanamycin, neomycin, paromomycin, ribostamycin, butirosin and gentamicin B. From Klebsiella pneumoniae.
   4395..4499    -  CDS            tnpA (fragment): TN5P_ECOLX - Also known as tnp. Experimental evidence at protein level: Swiss-Prot protein existence level 1. Mediates transposition of transposon Tn5 by a 'cut and paste' mechanism. First, the monomeric transposase binds the 19 bp inverted DNA repeats flanking the transposon. Then, dimerization of the DNA- bound transposase creates a synaptic DNA complex. After nicking of the first DNA strand, excision of the transposon proceeds through a series of intermediates. The transposase then mediates the insertion of the transposon at a new site by strand transfer. The activity of the wild- type tran
