[The description below was written by a language model from this plasmid's Addgene catalogue record and pLannotate feature annotations shown in this document.]
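Description:
pSG13-pBAD-TetRssrA is a low-copy bacterial expression plasmid of about 4.5 kb built on a pSC101 backbone. It replicates in E. coli through the pSC101 origin together with the plasmid-encoded Rep101 (RepA) initiator protein that this origin requires. Selection is with kanamycin through the neo/nptII aminoglycoside phosphotransferase gene, which is followed by a lambda t0 terminator. A short fragment annotated as Tn5 transposase next to the resistance gene is most likely a remnant of the Tn5-derived kanamycin cassette rather than a functional element.

The payload is a 621 bp tetR coding sequence, encoding the tetracycline repressor that binds tet operator sites and is released by tetracycline-class inducers. It is fused at its C terminus to an ssrA degradation tag, annotated as a fragment of the LVA variant. This tag directs the protein to the ClpXP and ClpAP proteases, so the repressor turns over quickly and its level follows promoter activity closely. Transcription is driven by an araBAD (pBAD) promoter fragment with an upstream CAP binding site, making expression responsive to L-arabinose. No araC gene appears in the feature table, so the AraC regulator would presumably have to come from the host or another source. The cassette is closed by tandem rrnB T1 and T7Te terminators.

The associated publication concerns incoherent feedforward loop circuits built in a cell-free system and in cells. This plasmid fits as the inducible, short-lived repressor component of such synthetic circuits, although the record does not specify its exact role.
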