Addgene plasmid #102449: pSG13-pBAD-TetRssrA
Purpose: Expresses TetR protein with ssrA degradation tag. The expression is controlled by a pBAD promoter.
Depositing lab: Richard Murray. Depositing organization: California Institute of Technology. Publication: Construction of Incoherent Feedforward Loop Circuits in a Cell-Free System and in Cells. Guo S, Murray RM. ACS Synth Biol. 2019 Mar 15;8(3):606-610. doi: 10.1021/acssynbio.8b00493. Epub 2019 Mar 6. PubMed 30790525.
Backbone
  Vector backbone: pSC101
  Backbone size w/o insert (bp): 3878
  Total vector size (bp): 4499
  Vector type: Bacterial Expression
Growth in bacteria
  Bacterial resistance: Kanamycin, 50 μg/mL
  Growth temperature: 37°C
  Growth strain: JM109
  Copy number: Low Copy
Gene/Insert
  Gene/Insert name: TetR
  Insert size (bp): 621
  Entrez Gene: tetR (a.k.a. D616_p98057)
  Promoter: pBAD
  Tag / fusion protein: ssrA (C terminal on insert)
  Cloning method: Unknown
  Sequencing primers: 5′ AAATGTGCATTGCTGTTCC; 3′ AAGACAACATACGACTCTCAAGG
Terms and licenses: Academic/Nonprofit Terms; Industry Terms: Not Available to Industry
Depositor comments: Please visit https://www.biorxiv.org/content/early/2017/04/02/123190 for bioRxiv preprint.
How to cite: pSG13-pBAD-TetRssrA was a gift from Richard Murray (Addgene plasmid # 102449 ; http://n2t.net/addgene:102449 ; RRID:Addgene_102449)
